>Addgene plasmid #137907 | pGEL053 | addgene full sequence | sequence record 309990 | Addgene NGS Result
GAAGTGACAGATAGCTGGGCAATGGAATCCGAGGAGGTTTCCCGATATTACCCTTTGTTGAAAAGTCTCA
ATAGCCCTTTGGTCTTCTGAGACTGTATCTTTGATATTCTTGGAGTAGACGAGAGTGTCGTGCTCCACCA
TGGGCGCGCCGCCGGTCCTGCTGAGCCTCGACATGTTGTCGCAAAATTCGCCCTGGACCCGCCCAACGAT
TTGTCGTCACTGTCAAGGTTTGACCTGCACTTCATTTGGGGCCCACATACACCAAAAAAATGCTGCATAA
TTCTCGGGGCAGCAAGTCGGTTACCCGGCCGCCGTGCTGGACCGGGTTGAATGGTGCCCGTAACTTTCGG
TAGAGCGGACGGCCAATACTCAACTTCAAGGAATCTCACCCATGCGCGCCGGCGGGGAACCGGAGTTCCC
TTCAGTGAGCGTTATTAGTTCGCCGCTCGGTGTGTCGTAGATACTAGCCCCTGGGGCACTTTTGAAATTT
GAATAAGATTTATGTAATCAGTCTTTTAGGTTTGACCGGTTCTGCCGCTTTTTTTAAAATTGGATTTGTA
ATAATAAAACGCAATTGTTTGTTATTGTGGCGCTCTATCATAGATGTCGCTATAAACCTATTCAGCACAA
TATATTGTTTTCATTTTAATATTGTACATATAAGTAGTAGGGTACAATCAGTAAATTGAACGGAGAATAT
TATTCATAAAAATACGATAGTAACGGGTGATATATTCATTAGAATGAACCGAAACCGGCGGTAAGGATCT
GAGCTACACATGCTCAGGTTTTTTACAACGTGCACAACAGAATTGAAAGCAAATATCATGCGATCATAGG
CGTCTCGCATATCTCATTAAAGCAGGGTACCCTGCCTATACGGCAGTGAACGCACCGACTCGGTGCCACT
TTTTCAAGTTGATAACGGACTAGCCTTATTTTAACTTGCTATTTCTAGCTCTAAAACTGAGACCAAGCCA
GATAACAGTATGCGTATTTGCGCGCTGATTTTTGCGGTATAAGAATATATACTGATATGTATACCCGAAG
TATGTCAAAAAGAGGTATGCTATGAAGCAGCGTATTACAGTGACAGTTGACAGCGACAGCTATCAGTTGC
TCAAGGCATATATGATGTCAATATCTCCGGTCTGGTAAGCACAACCATGCAGAATGAAGCCCGTCGTCTG
CGTGCCGAACGCTGGAAAGCGGAAAATCAGGAAGGGATGGCTGAGGTCGCCCGGTTTATTGAAATGAACG
GCTCTTTTGCTGACGAGAACAGGGGCTGGTGAAATGCAGTTTAAGGTTTACACCTATAAAAGAGAGAGCC
GTTATCGTCTGTTTGTGGATGTACAGAGTGATATTATTGACACGCCCGGGCGACGGATGGTGATCCCCCT
GGCCAGTGCACGTCTGCTGTCAGATAAAGTCTCCCGTGAACTTTACCCGGTGGTGCATATCGGGGATGAA
AGCTGGCGCATGATGACCACCGATATGGCCAGTGTGCCGGTTTCCGTTATCGGGGAAGAAGTGGCTGATC
TCAGCCACCGCGAAAATGACATCAAAAACGCCATTAACCTGATGTTCTGGGGAATATAAGGTCTCCCTGC
CTATACGGCAGTGAACACTAGTAGCTGCAAACATAACAAATATACCTCAGAATCAATAAACTAGGCTAAA
AGGGAACTGAAGAGAATCAACAGACTGTAGTCTCTGAGCAGTAACTACACAAAAACATATGATAGAACAA
TCTGGTAAAAACATATGCAGTATGTTCTACACCACAAATTTATTACATACAACAATTACATCTATCAGCG
TGAAGAACGCATGTCAAATAGTTTCTTTCAATTTTTCATACACCAAAACAAAATTCATGGGCTAAAACCC
CAAGACTTTAAATTGCATAAATACTGACAAGTGGCAACAAAAGCTGATTTTAAGGGTATGTAAACCTACC
AGTAAGGTGGACGTTGACAGGGCAAACAAATTAGAATTTTGCACTGATACTAAAATGGGCTTCCAAACCC
TAATAGGCACTAGATCAGACTGCACACACATACAACTACTAATGGGAAAACTAGGTCAGCATATACATTC
AACGCCGTAAATTGGCATAGAAAACTTCATCATCACAGATGAAACCAAGCAGCTTGTATTTCTTATGTGG
TTATAAAGGGGAGCACTTGCCATTGCTGTTACAAGACATACATTTATGTAGATTAATAATGATTTTCCAT
GGAATCCACAAGCATTTGTAAGCGAAAACGAAGCAAACATTACAAAATTCCCAAGTATCACTAAAGCAGA
ATAGCAGATGCAAGTAACATGGCACCTATTAGTAACCTAAGCCGTAGCAAACTTCACACTCCACGTCTCC
AGAACAAATAAAAGCTCTGCAACGACCTAAAGTTATGCGAAAAGTGCAAAATCCCCAACAAGCGCCACTT
CGTCATGTGAACCGAACCAGCCAAAATCTCAAACCTCCCCTCCCCTTCTCGATTCTCATAACGCAATAGA
AGTATAGAGAAGGGATTGCTTCACGGGACGCACCTTTGATCCCGAGGGACGTCTGGCCGGATCCGACCGC
GGTGAGCGCGTGCTCGATCTGCACCAGCTTCCCCGACGGGCTGCAAACGAAATCGCCACAAAAACCACAG
ATGACGAAACCGAAACCGCACCAGATCACGCCCGATCTCCGGGCGAGGGAGGCGCAAGGCAGCACATACC
TGAAGGTGGTGAGGGAGAAGGAGTACTGGCTGTCTCCCATGGCCGCCGACGCGCAGGCCTACCTGTGAGC
TGCTGCTCTTCGTGTCTCGCGGCGGAAGAGGAGGCGACCGAGCGAGCGATTGCGGCGAGACGGCGTGGGA
AGGGAGAGGGAGGCAGAGCACAACTCGCCAAGGAAGAAGAGGAGAGAGAGAAAGAGACTGGATGGATGGA
TTGCTCCGCAAGAAGGTGGTGGGTCTTGGGCCGGAAATCTGGCCCATCTGTTATTGGGTCAGCCCATGAC
TCACCCACCTCCCCGTCACGTCGTCTTCCTCCTCATAACTTCTTCCCCACGGGCCAACGGCTGCGCGTCT
TCCCGTTCGTCCTCCTGTCCGGTCCGAGTCCCTCTGACGACGCGACTTTCCCCACGCCGGGATCGAGCTC
CGGGGAGGGGAGCTGCGAGCTGGTACGTACGCTTGATTTCTTCCCTTGCCACCGCGATATTCCGATGTAT
CCGTGATGTGTCGTTCATGGGTAGATCGGCTAGGGATTTGGCGGCGTTGAGGAAAGCGATGGCTGCCGGG
TGGGGGGAATTGTTGTATTAGACTCTCGAAGCTGATATCTGGTGTGGATTTGCGGTGGAAGCCATGGTCG
GAGGCCCAGTGCCTTCCGGGAGTTGTTGGGTTATCGGGAGCCCGGAGGGCAGTGCGGCTCGCCGACTGCT
GCCATGATCCCCGTCGGCAAAATCTCCAGATTGGGGGAGATGGGGGGTAGGAACCATTTGGATTAGTAGT
GTATACACGGGGTTTCGTTTATTATATTTAGAGCGCTCTACATGTAGACAGCACACAGCAGCTTTAACGT
ATGGATGGTGTATCGCAGGGAATGTATCTCGAAGACATTGGATTAGGCTATTATTACATTTAGAGAACCA
GATTGGGTTTGCGATAACTAGAAATTGAGTCTGTTATGAATTTATTGATGGAGCGGACAGGGAATTACGA
TTACTATCTGTTTAGCTTTTCAGTTGTGAATGATGATTATTTCAATTTAGCTAATCAAGGTTCCTCAATC
AAACCGTTCTAACTTTTTCTATTTATGCTCTTGGTTACATTTTGACAGAAACACTTTGTCATATCAGTCA
ACAGTAGAGAGGAGACGAGCCTGCAGGTAGATCGCTCGTCGACATGGCTCCAAAGAAGAAGAGAAAGGTT
GGAATCCACGGAGTTCCAGCTGCTATGGATCATTATCTTGATATTAGACTTAGACCTGATCCAGAATTTC
CACCAGCTCAACTTATGTCTGTTCTTTTTGGAAAACTTCATCAAGCTCTTGTTGCTCAAGGAGGAGATAG
AATTGGAGTTTCTTTTCCTGATCTTGATGAATCAAGATCAAGACTTGGAGAAAGACTTAGAATTCATGCT
TCTGCTGATGATCTTAGAGCTTTGCTTGCTAGACCTTGGCTTGAAGGACTTAGAGATCATCTTCAATTTG
GAGAACCAGCTGTTGTTCCACATCCAACTCCTTATAGACAAGTTTCAAGAGTTCAAGCTAAATCTAATCC
AGAAAGACTTAGAAGAAGACTTATGAGAAGACATGATCTTTCTGAAGAAGAAGCTAGAAAAAGAATTCCT
GATACTGTTGCTAGAGCTTTGGATTTGCCTTTTGTTACACTTAGATCACAATCTACTGGACAACATTTTA
GACTTTTTATTAGACATGGACCACTTCAAGTTACTGCTGAAGAAGGAGGATTTACTTGTTATGGACTTTC
TAAGGGAGGTTTTGTTCCTTGGTTTGGATCTGGAGCTACTAATTTTTCTCTTCTTAAGCAAGCTGGAGAT
GTTGAAGAAAATCCTGGACCCATGGATAAGAAGTACTCTATCGGACTCGATATCGGAACTAACTCTGTGG
GATGGGCTGTGATCACCGATGAGTACAAGGTGCCATCTAAGAAGTTCAAGGTTCTCGGAAACACCGATAG
GCACTCTATCAAGAAAAACCTTATCGGTGCTCTCCTCTTCGATTCTGGTGAAACTGCTGAGGCTACCAGA
CTCAAGAGAACCGCTAGAAGAAGGTACACCAGAAGAAAGAACAGGATCTGCTACCTCCAAGAGATCTTCT
CTAACGAGATGGCTAAAGTGGATGATTCATTCTTCCACAGGCTCGAAGAGTCATTCCTCGTGGAAGAAGA
TAAGAAGCACGAGAGGCACCCTATCTTCGGAAACATCGTTGATGAGGTGGCATACCACGAGAAGTACCCT
ACTATCTACCACCTCAGAAAGAAGCTCGTTGATTCTACTGATAAGGCTGATCTCAGGCTCATCTACCTCG
CTCTCGCTCACATGATCAAGTTCAGAGGACACTTCCTCATCGAGGGTGATCTCAACCCTGATAACTCTGA
TGTGGATAAGTTGTTCATCCAGCTCGTGCAGACCTACAACCAGCTTTTCGAAGAGAACCCTATCAACGCT
TCAGGTGTGGATGCTAAGGCTATCCTCTCTGCTAGGCTCTCTAAGTCAAGAAGGCTTGAGAACCTCATTG
CTCAGCTCCCTGGTGAGAAGAAGAACGGACTTTTCGGAAACTTGATCGCTCTCTCTCTCGGACTCACCCC
TAACTTCAAGTCTAACTTCGATCTCGCTGAGGATGCAAAGCTCCAGCTCTCAAAGGATACCTACGATGAT
GATCTCGATAACCTCCTCGCTCAGATCGGAGATCAGTACGCTGATTTGTTCCTCGCTGCTAAGAACCTCT
CTGATGCTATCCTCCTCAGTGATATCCTCAGAGTGAACACCGAGATCACCAAGGCTCCACTCTCAGCTTC
TATGATCAAGAGATACGATGAGCACCACCAGGATCTCACACTTCTCAAGGCTCTTGTTAGACAGCAGCTC
CCAGAGAAGTACAAAGAGATTTTCTTCGATCAGTCTAAGAACGGATACGCTGGTTACATCGATGGTGGTG
CATCTCAAGAAGAGTTCTACAAGTTCATCAAGCCTATCCTCGAGAAGATGGATGGAACCGAGGAACTCCT
CGTGAAGCTCAATAGAGAGGATCTTCTCAGAAAGCAGAGGACCTTCGATAACGGATCTATCCCTCATCAG
ATCCACCTCGGAGAGTTGCACGCTATCCTTAGAAGGCAAGAGGATTTCTACCCATTCCTCAAGGATAACA
GGGAAAAGATTGAGAAGATTCTCACCTTCAGAATCCCTTACTACGTGGGACCTCTCGCTAGAGGAAACTC
AAGATTCGCTTGGATGACCAGAAAGTCTGAGGAAACCATCACCCCTTGGAACTTCGAAGAGGTGGTGGAT
AAGGGTGCTAGTGCTCAGTCTTTCATCGAGAGGATGACCAACTTCGATAAGAACCTTCCAAACGAGAAGG
TGCTCCCTAAGCACTCTTTGCTCTACGAGTACTTCACCGTGTACAACGAGTTGACCAAGGTTAAGTACGT
GACCGAGGGAATGAGGAAGCCTGCTTTTTTGTCAGGTGAGCAAAAGAAGGCTATCGTTGATCTCTTGTTC
AAGACCAACAGAAAGGTGACCGTGAAGCAGCTCAAAGAGGATTACTTCAAGAAAATCGAGTGCTTCGATT
CAGTTGAGATTTCTGGTGTTGAGGATAGGTTCAACGCATCTCTCGGAACCTACCACGATCTCCTCAAGAT
CATTAAGGATAAGGATTTCTTGGATAACGAGGAAAACGAGGATATCTTGGAGGATATCGTTCTTACCCTC
ACCCTCTTTGAAGATAGAGAGATGATTGAAGAAAGGCTCAAGACCTACGCTCATCTCTTCGATGATAAGG
TGATGAAGCAGTTGAAGAGAAGAAGATACACTGGTTGGGGAAGGCTCTCAAGAAAGCTCATTAACGGAAT
CAGGGATAAGCAGTCTGGAAAGACAATCCTTGATTTCCTCAAGTCTGATGGATTCGCTAACAGAAACTTC
ATGCAGCTCATCCACGATGATTCTCTCACCTTTAAAGAGGATATCCAGAAGGCTCAGGTTTCAGGACAGG
GTGATAGTCTCCATGAGCATATCGCTAACCTCGCTGGATCTCCTGCAATCAAGAAGGGAATCCTCCAGAC
TGTGAAGGTTGTGGATGAGTTGGTGAAGGTGATGGGAAGGCATAAGCCTGAGAACATCGTGATCGAAATG
GCTAGAGAGAACCAGACCACTCAGAAGGGACAGAAGAACTCTAGGGAAAGGATGAAGAGGATCGAGGAAG
GTATCAAAGAGCTTGGATCTCAGATCCTCAAAGAGCACCCTGTTGAGAACACTCAGCTCCAGAATGAGAA
GCTCTACCTCTACTACCTCCAGAACGGAAGGGATATGTATGTGGATCAAGAGTTGGATATCAACAGGCTC
TCTGATTACGATGTTGATCATATCGTGCCACAGTCATTCTTGAAGGATGATTCTATCGATAACAAGGTGC
TCACCAGGTCTGATAAGAACAGGGGTAAGAGTGATAACGTGCCAAGTGAAGAGGTTGTGAAGAAAATGAA
GAACTATTGGAGGCAGCTCCTCAACGCTAAGCTCATCACTCAGAGAAAGTTCGATAACTTGACTAAGGCT
GAGAGGGGAGGACTCTCTGAATTGGATAAGGCAGGATTCATCAAGAGGCAGCTTGTGGAAACCAGGCAGA
TCACTAAGCACGTTGCACAGATCCTCGATTCTAGGATGAACACCAAGTACGATGAGAACGATAAGTTGAT
CAGGGAAGTGAAGGTTATCACCCTCAAGTCAAAGCTCGTGTCTGATTTCAGAAAGGATTTCCAATTCTAC
AAGGTGAGGGAAATCAACAACTACCACCACGCTCACGATGCTTACCTTAACGCTGTTGTTGGAACCGCTC
TCATCAAGAAGTATCCTAAGCTCGAGTCAGAGTTCGTGTACGGTGATTACAAGGTGTACGATGTGAGGAA
GATGATCGCTAAGTCTGAGCAAGAGATCGGAAAGGCTACCGCTAAGTATTTCTTCTACTCTAACATCATG
AATTTCTTCAAGACCGAGATTACCCTCGCTAACGGTGAGATCAGAAAGAGGCCACTCATCGAGACAAACG
GTGAAACAGGTGAGATCGTGTGGGATAAGGGAAGGGATTTCGCTACCGTTAGAAAGGTGCTCTCTATGCC
ACAGGTGAACATCGTTAAGAAAACCGAGGTGCAGACCGGTGGATTCTCTAAAGAGTCTATCCTCCCTAAG
AGGAACTCTGATAAGCTCATTGCTAGGAAGAAGGATTGGGACCCTAAGAAATACGGTGGTTTCGATTCTC
CTACCGTGGCTTACTCTGTTCTCGTTGTGGCTAAGGTTGAGAAGGGAAAGAGTAAGAAGCTCAAGTCTGT
TAAGGAACTTCTCGGAATCACTATCATGGAAAGGTCATCTTTCGAGAAGAACCCAATCGATTTCCTCGAG
GCTAAGGGATACAAAGAGGTTAAGAAGGATCTCATCATCAAGCTCCCAAAGTACTCACTCTTCGAACTCG
AGAACGGTAGAAAGAGGATGCTCGCTTCTGCTGGTGAGCTTCAAAAGGGAAACGAGCTTGCTCTCCCATC
TAAGTACGTTAACTTTCTTTACCTCGCTTCTCACTACGAGAAGTTGAAGGGATCTCCAGAAGATAACGAG
CAGAAGCAACTTTTCGTTGAGCAGCACAAGCACTACTTGGATGAGATCATCGAGCAGATCTCTGAGTTCT
CTAAAAGGGTGATCCTCGCTGATGCAAACCTCGATAAGGTGTTGTCTGCTTACAACAAGCACAGAGATAA
GCCTATCAGGGAACAGGCAGAGAACATCATCCATCTCTTCACCCTTACCAACCTCGGTGCTCCTGCTGCT
TTCAAGTACTTCGATACAACCATCGATAGGAAGAGATACACCTCTACCAAAGAAGTGCTCGATGCTACCC
TCATCCATCAGTCTATCACTGGACTCTACGAGACTAGGATCGATCTCTCACAGCTCGGTGGTGATTCAAG
GGCTGATCCTAAGAAGAAGAGGAAGGTTTGAGGATCCATATGAAGATGAAGATGAAATATTTGGTGTGTC
AAATAAAAAGCTTGTGTGCTTAAGTTTGTGTTTTTTTCTTGGCTTGTTGTGTTATGAATTTGTGGCTTTT
TCTAATATTAAATGAATGTAAGATCACATTATAATGAATAAACAAATGTTTCTATAATCCATTGTGAATG
TTTTGTTGGATCTCTTCTGCAGCATATAACTACTGTATGTGCTATGGTATGGACTATGGAATATGATTAA
AGATAAGGAGCTCAAACTATCAGTGTTTGACAGGATATATTGGCGGGTAAACCTAAGAGAAAAGAGCGTT
TATTAGAATAATCGGATATTTAAAAGGGCGTGAAAAGGTTTATCCGTTCGTCCATTTGTATGTGCATGCC
AACCACAGGGTTCCCCTCGGGATCAAAGTACTTTGATCCAACCCCTCCGCTGCTATAGTGCAGTCGGCTT
CTGACGTTCAGTGCAGCCGTCTTCTGAAAACGACATGTCGCACAAGTCCTAAGTTACGCGACAGGCTGCC
GCCCTGCCCTTTTCCTGGCGTTTTCTTGTCGCGTGTTTTAGTCGCATAAAGTAGAATACTTGCGACTAGA
ACCGGAGACATTACGCCATGAACAAGAGCGCCGCCGCTGGCCTGCTGGGCTATGCCCGCGTCAGCACCGA
CGACCAGGACTTGACCAACCAACGGGCCGAACTGCACGCGGCCGGCTGCACCAAGCTGTTTTCCGAGAAG
ATCACCGGCACCAGGCGCGACCGCCCGGAGCTGGCCAGGATGCTTGACCACCTACGCCCTGGCGACGTTG
TGACAGTGACCAGGCTAGACCGCCTGGCCCGCAGCACCCGCGACCTACTGGACATTGCCGAGCGCATCCA
GGAGGCCGGCGCGGGCCTGCGTAGCCTGGCAGAGCCGTGGGCCGACACCACCACGCCGGCCGGCCGCATG
GTGTTGACCGTGTTCGCCGGCATTGCCGAGTTCGAGCGTTCCCTAATCATCGACCGCACCCGGAGCGGGC
GCGAGGCCGCCAAGGCCCGAGGCGTGAAGTTTGGCCCCCGCCCTACCCTCACCCCGGCACAGATCGCGCA
CGCCCGCGAGCTGATCGACCAGGAAGGCCGCACCGTGAAAGAGGCGGCTGCACTGCTTGGCGTGCATCGC
TCGACCCTGTACCGCGCACTTGAGCGCAGCGAGGAAGTGACGCCCACCGAGGCCAGGCGGCGCGGTGCCT
TCCGTGAGGACGCATTGACCGAGGCCGACGCCCTGGCGGCCGCCGAGAATGAACGCCAAGAGGAACAAGC
ATGAAACCGCACCAGGACGGCCAGGACGAACCGTTTTTCATTACCGAAGAGATCGAGGCGGAGATGATCG
CGGCCGGGTACGTGTTCGAGCCGCCCGCGCACGGCTCAACCGTGCGGCTGCATGAAATCCTGGCCGGTTT
GTCTGATGCCAAGCTGGCGGCCTGGCCGGCCAGCTTGGCCGCTGAAGAAACCGAGCGCCGCCGTCTAAAA
AGGTGATGTGTATTTGAGTAAAACAGCTTGCGTCATGCGGTCGCTGCGTATATGATGCGATGAGTAAATA
AACAAATACGCAAGGGGAACGCATGAAGGTTATCGCTGTACTTAACCAGAAAGGCGGGTCAGGCAAGACG
ACCATCGCAACCCATCTAGCCCGCGCCCTGCAACTCGCCGGGGCCGATGTTCTGTTAGTCGATTCCGATC
CCCAGGGCAGTGCCCGCGATTGGGCGGCCGTGCGGGAAGATCAACCGCTAACCGTTGTCGGCATCGACCG
CCCGACGATTGACCGCGACGTGAAGGCCATCGGCCGGCGCGACTTCGTAGTGATCGACGGAGCGCCCCAG
GCGGCGGACTTGGCTGTGTCCGCGATCAAGGCAGCCGACTTCGTGCTGATTCCGGTGCAGCCAAGCCCTT
ACGACATATGGGCCACCGCCGACCTGGTGGAGCTGGTTAAGCAGCGCATTGAGGTCACGGATGGAAGGCT
ACAAGCGGCCTTTGTCGTGTCGCGGGCGATCAAAGGCACGCGCATCGGCGGTGAGGTTGCCGAGGCGCTG
GCCGGGTACGAGCTGCCCATTCTTGAGTCCCGTATCACGCAGCGCGTGAGCTACCCAGGCACTGCCGCCG
CCGGCACAACCGTTCTTGAATCAGAACCCGAGGGCGACGCTGCCCGCGAGGTCCAGGCGCTGGCCGCTGA
AATTAAATCAAAACTCATTTGAGTTAATGAGGTAAAGAGAAAATGAGCAAAAGCACAAACACGCTAAGTG
CCGGCCGTCCGAGCGCACGCAGCAGCAAGGCTGCAACGTTGGCCAGCCTGGCAGACACGCCAGCCATGAA
GCGGGTCAACTTTCAGTTGCCGGCGGAGGATCACACCAAGCTGAAGATGTACGCGGTACGCCAAGGCAAG
ACCATTACCGAGCTGCTATCTGAATACATCGCGCAGCTACCAGAGTAAATGAGCAAATGAATAAATGAGT
AGATGAATTTTAGCGGCTAAAGGAGGCGGCATGGAAAATCAAGAACAACCAGGCACCGACGCCGTGGAAT
GCCCCATGTGTGGAGGAACGGGCGGTTGGCCAGGCGTAAGCGGCTGGGTTGCCTGCCGGCCCTGCAATGG
CACTGGAACCCCCAAGCCCGAGGAATCGGCGTGAGCGGTCGCAAACCATCCGGCCCGGTACAAATCGGCG
CGGCGCTGGGTGATGACCTGGTGGAGAAGTTGAAGGCCGCGCAGGCCGCCCAGCGGCAACGCATCGAGGC
AGAAGCACGCCCCGGTGAATCGTGGCAAGCGGCCGCTGATCGAATCCGCAAAGAATCCCGGCAACCGCCG
GCAGCCGGTGCGCCGTCGATTAGGAAGCCGCCCAAGGGCGACGAGCAACCAGATTTTTTCGTTCCGATGC
TCTATGACGTGGGCACCCGCGATAGTCGCAGCATCATGGACGTGGCCGTTTTCCGTCTGTCGAAGCGTGA
CCGACGAGCTGGCGAGGTGATCCGCTACGAGCTTCCAGACGGGCACGTAGAGGTTTCCGCAGGGCCGGCC
GGCATGGCCAGTGTGTGGGATTACGACCTGGTACTGATGGCGGTTTCCCATCTAACCGAATCCATGAACC
GATACCGGGAAGGGAAGGGAGACAAGCCCGGCCGCGTGTTCCGTCCACACGTTGCGGACGTACTCAAGTT
CTGCCGGCGAGCCGATGGCGGAAAGCAGAAAGACGACCTGGTAGAAACCTGCATTCGGTTAAACACCACG
CACGTTGCCATGCAGCGTACGAAGAAGGCCAAGAACGGCCGCCTGGTGACGGTATCCGAGGGTGAAGCCT
TGATTAGCCGCTACAAGATCGTAAAGAGCGAAACCGGGCGGCCGGAGTACATCGAGATCGAGCTAGCTGA
TTGGATGTACCGCGAGATCACAGAAGGCAAGAACCCGGACGTGCTGACGGTTCACCCCGATTACTTTTTG
ATCGATCCCGGCATCGGCCGTTTTCTCTACCGCCTGGCACGCCGCGCCGCAGGCAAGGCAGAAGCCAGAT
GGTTGTTCAAGACGATCTACGAACGCAGTGGCAGCGCCGGAGAGTTCAAGAAGTTCTGTTTCACCGTGCG
CAAGCTGATCGGGTCAAATGACCTGCCGGAGTACGATTTGAAGGAGGAGGCGGGGCAGGCTGGCCCGATC
CTAGTCATGCGCTACCGCAACCTGATCGAGGGCGAAGCATCCGCCGGTTCCTAATGTACGGAGCAGATGC
TAGGGCAAATTGCCCTAGCAGGGGAAAAAGGTCGAAAAGGCCTCTTTCCTGTGGATAGCACGTACATTGG
GAACCCAAAGCCGTACATTGGGAACCGGAACCCGTACATTGGGAACCCAAAGCCGTACATTGGGAACCGG
TCACACATGTAAGTGACTGATATAAAAGAGAAAAAAGGCGATTTTTCCGCCTAAAACTCTTTAAAACTTA
TTAAAACTCTTAAAACCCGCCTGGCCTGTGCATAACTGTCTGGCCAGCGCACAGCCGAAGAGCTGCAAAA
AGCGCCTACCCTTCGGTCGCTGCGCTCCCTACGCCCCGCCGCTTCGCGTCGGCCTATCGCGGCCGCTGGC
CGCTCAAAAATGGCTGGCCTACGGCCAGGCAATCTACCAGGGCGCGGACAAGCCGCGCCGTCGCCACTCG
ACCGCCGGCGCCCACATCAAGGCACCCTGCCTCGCGCGTTTCGGTGATGACGGTGAAAACCTCTGACACA
TGCAGCTCCCGGAAACGGTCACAGCTTGTCTGTAAGCGGATGCCGGGAGCAGACAAGCGCGTCAGCGGGT
GTTGGCGGGTGTCGGGGCGCAGCCATGACCCAGTCACGTAGCGATAGCGGAGTGTATACTGGCTTAACTA
TGCGGCATCAGAGCAGATTGTACTGAGAGTGCACCATATGCGGTGTGAAATACCGCACAGATGCGTAAGG
AGAAAATACCGCATCAGGCGCTCTTCCGCTTCCTCGCTCACTGACTCGCTGCGCTCGGTCGTTCGGCTGC
GGCGAGCGGTATCAGCTCACTCAAAGGCGGTAATACGGTTATCCACAGAATCAGGGGATAACGCAGGAAA
GAACATGTGAGCAAAAGGCCAGCAAAAGGCCAGGAACCGTAAAAAGGCCGCGTTGCTGGCGTTTTTCCAT
AGGCTCCGCCCCCCTGACGAGCATCACAAAAATCGACGCTCAAGTCAGAGGTGGCGAAACCCGACAGGAC
TATAAAGATACCAGGCGTTTCCCCCTGGAAGCTCCCTCGTGCGCTCTCCTGTTCCGACCCTGCCGCTTAC
CGGATACCTGTCCGCCTTTCTCCCTTCGGGAAGCGTGGCGCTTTCTCATAGCTCACGCTGTAGGTATCTC
AGTTCGGTGTAGGTCGTTCGCTCCAAGCTGGGCTGTGTGCACGAACCCCCCGTTCAGCCCGACCGCTGCG
CCTTATCCGGTAACTATCGTCTTGAGTCCAACCCGGTAAGACACGACTTATCGCCACTGGCAGCAGCCAC
TGGTAACAGGATTAGCAGAGCGAGGTATGTAGGCGGTGCTACAGAGTTCTTGAAGTGGTGGCCTAACTAC
GGCTACACTAGAAGGACAGTATTTGGTATCTGCGCTCTGCTGAAGCCAGTTACCTTCGGAAAAAGAGTTG
GTAGCTCTTGATCCGGCAAACAAACCACCGCTGGTAGCGGTGGTTTTTTTGTTTGCAAGCAGCAGATTAC
GCGCAGAAAAAAAGGATCTCAAGAAGATCCTTTGATCTTTTCTACGGGGTCTGACGCTCAGTGGAACGAA
AACTCACGTTAAGGGATTTTGGTCATGCATTCTAGGTACTAAAACAATTCATCCAGTAAAATATAATATT
TTATTTTCTCCCAATCAGGCTTGATCCCCAGTAAGTCAAAAAATAGCTCGACATACTGTTCTTCCCCGAT
ATCCTCCCTGATCGACCGGACGCAGAAGGCAATGTCATACCACTTGTCCGCCCTGCCGCTTCTCCCAAGA
TCAATAAAGCCACTTACTTTGCCATCTTTCACAAAGATGTTGCTGTCTCCCAGGTCGCCGTGGGAAAAGA
CAAGTTCCTCTTCGGGCTTTTCCGTCTTTAAAAAATCATACAGCTCGCGCGGATCTTTAAATGGAGTGTC
TTCTTCCCAGTTTTCGCAATCCACATCGGCCAGATCGTTATTCAGTAAGTAATCCAATTCGGCTAAGCGG
CTGTCTAAGCTATTCGTATAGGGACAATCCGATATGTCGATGGAGTGAAAGAGCCTGATGCACTCCGCAT
ACAGCTCGATAATCTTTTCAGGGCTTTGTTCATCTTCATACTCTTCCGAGCAAAGGACGCCATCGGCCTC
ACTCATGAGCAGATTGCTCCAGCCATCATGCCGTTCAAAGTGCAGGACCTTTGGAACAGGCAGCTTTCCT
TCCAGCCATAGCATCATGTCCTTTTCCCGTTCCACATCATAGGTGGTCCCTTTATACCGGCTGTCCGTCA
TTTTTAAATATAGGTTTTCATTTTCTCCCACCAGCTTATATACCTTAGCAGGAGACATTCCTTCCGTATC
TTTTACGCAGCGGTATTTTTCGATCAGTTTTTTCAATTCCGGTGATATTCTCATTTTAGCCATTTATTAT
TTCCTTCCTCTTTTCTACAGTATTTAAAGATACCCCAAGAAGCTAATTATAACAAGACGAACTCCAATTC
ACTGTTCCTTGCATTCTAAAACCTTAAATACCAGAAAACAGCTTTTTCAAAGTTGTTTTCAAAGTTGGCG
TATAACATAGTATCGACGGAGCCGATTTTGAAACCGCGGTGATCACAGGCAGCAACGCTCTGTCATCGTT
ACAATCAACATGCTACCCTCCGCGAGATCATCCGTGTTTCAAACCCGGCAGCTTAGTTGCCGTTCTTCCG
AATAGCATCGGTAACATGAGCAAAGTCTGCCGCCTTACAACGGCTCTCCCGCTGACGCCGTCCCGGACTG
ATGGGCTGCCTGTATCGAGTGGTGATTTTGTGCCGAGCTGCCGGTCGGGGAGCTGTTGGCTGGCTGGTGG
CAGGATATATTGTGGTGTAAACAAATTGACGCTTAGACAACTTAATAACACATTGCGGACGTTTTTAATG
TACTGAATTAACGCCGAATTAATTCGGGGGATCTGGATTTTAGTACTGGATTTTGGTTTTAGGAATTAGA
AATTTTATTGATAGAAGTATTTTACAAATACAAATACATACTAAGGGTTTCTTATATGCTCAACACATGA
GCGAAACCCTATAGGAACCCTAATTCCCTTATCTGGGAACTACTCACACATTATTATGGAGAAAATAGAG
CTTGTCGATCGTTAATTAATCACCTCCAAGATCCCGGACGAGTGCTGGGGCGTCGGTTTCCACTATCGGC
GAGTACTTCTACACAGCCATCGGTCCAGACGGCCGCGCTTCTGCGGGCGATTTGTGTACGCCCGACAGTC
CCGGCTCCGGATCGGACGATTGCGTCGCATCGACCCTGCGCCCAAGCTGCATCATCGAAATTGCCGTCAA
CCAAGCTCTGATAGAGTTGGTCAAGACCAATGCGGAGCATATACGCCCGGAGCCGCGGCGATCCTGCAAG
CTCCGGATGCCTCCGCTCGAAGTAGCGCGTCTGCTGCTCCATACAAGCCAACCACGGCCTCCAGAAGAAG
ATGTTGGCGACCTCGTATTGGGAATCCCCGAACATCGCCTCGCTCCAGTCAATGACCGCTGTTATGCGGC
CATTGTCCGTCAGGACATTGTTGGAGCCGAAATCCGCGTGCACGAGGTGCCGGACTTCGGGGCAGTCCTC
GGCCCAAAGCATCAGCTCATCGAGAGCCTGCGCGACGGACGCACTGACGGTGTCGTCCATCACAGTTTGC
CAGTGATACACATGGGGATCAGCAATCGCGCATATGAAATCACGCCATGTAGTGTATTGACCGATTCCTT
GCGGTCCGAATGGGCCGAACCCGCTCGTCTGGCTAAGATCGGCCGCAGCGATCGCATCCATGGCCTCCGC
GACCGGCTGCAGAACAGCGGGCAGTTCGGTTTCAGGCAGGTCTTGCAACGTGACACCCTGTGCACGGCGG
GAGATGCAATAGGTCAGGCTCTCGCTGAATTCCCCAATGTCAAGCACTTCCGGAATCGGGAGCGCGGCCG
ATGCAAAGTGCCGATAAACATAACGATCTTTGTAGAAACCATCGGCGCAGCTATTTACCCGCAGGACATA
TCCACGCCCTCCTACATCGAAGCTGAAAGCACGAGATTCTTCGCCCTCCGAGAGCTGCATCAGGTCGGAC
ACGCTGTCGAACTTTTCGATCAGAAACTTCTCGACAGACGTCGCGGTGAGTTCAGGCTTTTTCATCCTAG
GAGAGATAGATTTGTAGAGAGAGACTGGTGATTTCAGCGTGTCCTCTCCAAATGAAATGAACTTCCTTAT
ATAGAGGAAGGGTCTTGCGAAGGATAGTGGGATTGTGCGTCATCCCTTACGTCAGTGGAGATATCACATC
AATCCACTTGCTTTGAAGACGTGGTTGGAACGTCTTCTTTTTCCACGATGCTCCTCGTGGGTGGGGGTCC
ATCTTTGGGACCACTGTCGGCAGAGGCATCTTGAACGATAGCCTTTCCTTTATCGCAATGATGGCATTTG
TAGGTGCCACCTTCCTTTTCTACTGTCCTTTTGATGAAGTGACAGATAGCTGGGCAATGGAATCCGAGGA
GGTTTCCCGATATTACCCTTTGTTGAAAAGTCTCAATAGCCCTTTGGTCTTCTGAGACTGTATCTTTGAT
ATTCTTGGAGTAGACGAGAGTGTCGTGCTCCACCATGTTCACATCAATCCACTTGCTTTGAAGACGTGGT
TGGAACGTCTTCTTTTTCCACGATGCTCCTCGTGGGTGGGGGTCCATCTTTGGGACCACTGTCGGCAGAG
GCATCTTGAACGATAGCCTTTCCTTTATCGCAATGATGGCATTTGTAGGTGCCACCTTCCTTTTCTACTG
TCCTTTTGAT
Features (pLannotate 1.2.2; 22 found; start..end, strand, type, name):
    158..865     -  terminator     OCS terminator: octopine synthase terminator
    892..967     -  misc_RNA       gRNA scaffold: guide RNA scaffold for the Streptococcus pyogenes CRISPR/Cas9 system
    975..1040    +  intron         PDK intron (fragment): pdk; modified pyruvate orthophosphate dikinase intron from Flaveria trinervia 3.0
   1131..1289    +  CDS            ccdA (fragment): CCDA_ECO57 - Also known as H, letA. Experimental evidence at protein level: Swiss-Prot protein existence level 1. Antitoxin component of a type II toxin-antitoxin (TA) system which inhibits the post-segregational killing (PSK) of plasmid-free cells, also referred to as a plasmid addiction system. Binds to and blocks the activity of CcdB; will also remove bound CcdB protein from the CcdB-GyrA complex by forming a CcdA-CcdB complex, a process termed rejuvenation. Functions as a transcriptional corepressor for the ccdAB operon, repression also requires CcdB (By similarity). From Escherichia coli
   1294..1596    +  CDS            ccdB: CCDB_ECOLI - Also known as G, letB, letD. Experimental evidence at protein level: Swiss-Prot protein existence level 1. Toxic component of a type II toxin-antitoxin (TA) system, functioning in plasmid maintainence. Responsible for the post- segregational killing (PSK) of plasmid-free cells, also referred to as a plasmid addiction system. Half-life of over 2 hours. Cell killing by CcdB is accompanied by filamentation, defects in chromosome and plasmid segregation, defects in cell division, formation of anucleate cells, decreased DNA synthesis and plasmid loss. Interferes with the activity of DN
   2549..2770    -  CDS            PAB1 (fragment): PSA2_ORYSI - Experimental evidence at transcript level: Swiss-Prot protein existence level 2. The proteasome is a multicatalytic proteinase complex which is characterized by its ability to cleave peptides with Arg, Phe, Tyr, Leu, and Glu adjacent to the leaving group at neutral or slightly basic pH. The proteasome has an ATP-dependent proteolytic activity. From Oryza sativa subsp. indica (Rice).
   3945..4505    +  CDS            cas6f: CAS6_PSEAB - Also known as csy4. Experimental evidence at protein level: Swiss-Prot protein existence level 1. CRISPR (clustered regularly interspaced short palindromic repeat) is an adaptive immune system that provides protection against mobile genetic elements (viruses, transposable elements and conjugative plasmids). CRISPR clusters contain sequences complementary to antecedent mobile elements and target invading nucleic acids. CRISPR clusters are transcribed and processed into CRISPR RNA (crRNA). Processes pre-crRNA into individual crRNA units. Absolutely required for crRNA production or s
   4572..8675    +  CDS            cas9: CAS9_STRP1 - Also known as csn1 From Streptococcus pyogenes serotype M1.
   8719..8967    +  terminator     HSP terminator: efficient transcription terminator from the Arabidopsis thaliana heat shock protein 18.2 gene (Nagaya et al., 2010)
   8988..9012    +  misc_feature   RB T-DNA repeat: right border repeat from nopaline C58 T-DNA
   9352..9753    +  CDS            Y4CG_SINFN (fragment): Protein inferred from homology: Swiss-Prot protein existence level 3. From Sinorhizobium fredii (strain NBRC 101917 / NGR234).
  10313..10942   +  CDS            pVS1 StaA: stability protein from the Pseudomonas plasmid pVS1 (Heeb et al., 2000)
  11371..12444   +  CDS            pVS1 RepA: replication protein from the Pseudomonas plasmid pVS1 (Heeb et al., 2000)
  12510..12704   +  rep_origin     pVS1 oriV: origin of replication for the Pseudomonas plasmid pVS1 (Heeb et al., 2000)
  12907..12946   +  CDS            rop (fragment): Rop protein, which maintains plasmids at low copy number; rop
  13038..13178   +  misc_feature   bom: basis of mobility region from pBR322
  13364..13952   -  rep_origin     ori: high-copy-number ColE1/pMB1/pBR322/pUC origin of replication
  14039..14833   -  CDS            KanR: aminoglycoside phosphotransferase; aphA-3; confers resistance to kanamycin
  15258..15282   +  misc_feature   LB T-DNA repeat: left border repeat from nopaline C58 T-DNA
  15360..15534   -  polyA_signal   CaMV poly(A) signal: cauliflower mosaic virus polyadenylation signal
  15575..16585   -  CDS            HygR: aminoglycoside phosphotransferase from E. coli; aph(4)-Ia; confers resistance to hygromycin
  16624..70      -  promoter       CaMV 35S promoter (enhanced) (across the origin): cauliflower mosaic virus 35S promoter with a duplicated enhancer region
