[The description below was written by a language model from this plasmid's Addgene catalogue record and pLannotate feature annotations shown in this document.]
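Description:
pGEL053 is a 17.2 kb plant CRISPR-Cas9 T-DNA binary vector built on the pTX152 backbone and supplied as an empty backbone, meaning no guide sequence has yet been installed. It carries nopaline-type left and right T-DNA border repeats for Agrobacterium-mediated delivery. The pVS1 oriV, RepA and StaA support replication and stable maintenance in Agrobacterium, while a ColE1/pMB1-type origin with the pBR322 bom region serves E. coli. Bacterial selection is by kanamycin (aphA-3). Because the plasmid contains an intact ccdB toxin gene, it is propagated in a ccdB-tolerant strain.

Within the T-DNA, the rice OsBiP1 promoter drives the editing machinery. The promoter itself is not annotated, but the region between the two divergent cassettes includes a fragment matching a rice proteasome subunit gene, in keeping with a native rice intergenic region used as a bidirectional promoter, the theme of the associated publication. On one side lie the Pseudomonas Csy4 (Cas6f) endoribonuclease and Streptococcus pyogenes Cas9 coding sequences in tandem, ending in the Arabidopsis HSP18.2 terminator; how the two proteins are linked or separated is not annotated. On the opposite strand are an S. pyogenes gRNA scaffold and the octopine synthase terminator, adjacent to a ccdA fragment/ccdB cassette that appears to act as a counter-selectable placeholder to be replaced by guide sequences. In such systems Csy4 cleaves its recognition hairpins to release functional guide RNAs from a Pol II transcript. An enhanced CaMV 35S promoter driving hygromycin phosphotransferase with a CaMV poly(A) signal provides selection of transformed plant tissue. The vector is intended for plant genome editing.
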