Addgene plasmid #137907: pGEL053
Purpose: (Empty Backbone) OsBiP1 promoter driven Cas9-csy4 system
Depositing lab: Yong Zhang. Depositing organization: University of Electronic Science and Technology of China. Publication: Bidirectional Promoter-Based CRISPR-Cas9 Systems for Plant Genome Editing. Ren Q, Zhong Z, Wang Y, You Q, Li Q, Yuan M, He Y, Qi C, Tang X, Zheng X, Zhang T, Qi Y, Zhang Y. Front Plant Sci. 2019 Sep 20;10:1173. doi: 10.3389/fpls.2019.01173. eCollection 2019. PubMed 31616455.
Backbone
  Vector backbone: pTX152
  Vector type: Plant Expression, CRISPR
Growth in bacteria
  Bacterial resistance: Kanamycin, 50 μg/mL
  Growth temperature: 37°C
  Growth strain: ccdB Survival
  Copy number: High Copy
Gene/Insert
  Gene/Insert name: None
Terms and licenses: Academic/Nonprofit Terms; Industry Terms: Not Available to Industry
How to cite: pGEL053 was a gift from Yong Zhang (Addgene plasmid # 137907 ; http://n2t.net/addgene:137907 ; RRID:Addgene_137907)
